>Addgene plasmid #186045 | AAV-CAG-FLEX-NES-jGCaMP8m-WPRE | addgene full sequence | sequence record 370173 | Addgene NGS Result
GTTGGGAAGGGCGATCGGTGCGGGCCTCTTCGCTATTACGCCAGCTGCGCGCTCGCTCGCTCACTGAGGC
CGCCCGGGCAAAGCCCGGGCGTCGGGCGACCTTTGGTCGCCCGGCCTCAGTGAGCGAGCGAGCGCGCAGA
GAGGGAGTGGCCAACTCCATCACTAGGGGTTCCTTGTAGTTAATGATTAACCCGCCATGCTACTTATCTA
CGTAGCCATGCTCTAGGAAGAGTACCATTGACGTCAATAATGACGTATGTTCCCATAGTAACGCCAATAG
GGACTTTCCATTGACGTCAATGGGTGGAGTATTTACGGTAAACTGCCCACTTGGCAGTACATCAAGTGTA
TCATATGCCAAGTACGCCCCCTATTGACGTCAATGACGGTAAATGGCCCGCCTGGCATTATGCCCAGTAC
ATGACCTTATGGGACTTTCCTACTTGGCAGTACATCTACGTATTAGTCATCGCTATTACCATGGTCGAGG
TGAGCCCCACGTTCTGCTTCACTCTCCCCATCTCCCCCCCCTCCCCACCCCCAATTTTGTATTTATTTAT
TTTTTAATTATTTTGTGCAGCGATGGGGGCGGGGGGGGGGGGGGGGCGCGCGCCGGGGGGGGGGGGGGGG
GGGGGGGGGGGGGGSGGGGSGRGGSGGRGAGGKGCGGCGGCAGCCAATCAGAGCGGCGCGCTCCGAAAGT
TTCCTTTTATGGCGAGGCGGCGGCGGCGGCGGCCCTATAAAAAGCGAAGCGCGCGGCGGGCGGGAGTCGC
TGCGCGCTGCCTTCGCCCCGTGCCCCGCTCCGCCGCCGCCTCGCGCCGCCCGCCCCGGCTCTGACTGACC
GCGTTACTCCCACAGGTGAGCGGGCGGGACGGCCCTTCTCCTCCGGGCTGTAATTAGCGCTTGGTTTAAT
GACGGCTTGTTTCTTTTCTGTGGCTGCGTGAAAGCCTTGAGGGGCTCCGGGAGGGCCCTTTGTGCGGGGG
GAGCGGCTCGGGGCTGTCCGCGGGGGGACGGCTGCCTTCGGGGGGGACGGGGCAGGGCGGGGTTCGGCTT
CTGGCGTGTGACCGGCGGCTCTAGAGCCTCTGCTAACCATGTTCATGCCTTCTTCTTTTTCCTACAGCTC
CTGGGCAACGTGCTGGTTATTGTGCTGTCTCATCATTTTGGCAAAGAATTGGATCCCCATAACTTCGTAT
AAAGTATCCTATACGAAGTTATATCAAAATAGGAAGACCAATGCTTCACCATCGACCCGAATTGCCAAGC
ATCACCATCGACCCATAACTTCGTATAATGTATGCTATACGAAGTTATACTAGAGCTTTCACTTCGCTGT
CATCATTTGTACAAACTCTTCGTAGTTTACCTGACCATCCCCATCGATGTCTGCTTCCCTGATCATTTCA
TCAACCTCTTCATCTGTTAACTTCTCTCCAAGGTTTGTCATCACGTGGCGAAGCTCTGCTGCACTGATGT
AGCCATTGCCATCCTTATCAAACACACCGAACGCTTCTCTAATTTCTTCTTCCGTGTCCCTGTATTTCAT
TTTTCTTGCCATCATTGTCAGGAACTCAGGGAAGTCGATTGTGCCGTCACCGTCGGCATCTACTTCATTG
ATCATGTCCTGCAGCTCTGCTTCTGTGGGGTTCTGCCCCAGAGACCGCATCACCGTCCCCAGCTCCTTGG
TTGTTATTGTCCCATCCCCGTCCTTGTCAAATAGGGAGAAAGCCTCTTTGTATTCTGCGATCTGCTCTTC
AGTCAGTTGGTCCGGCAGGTTGTACTCCAGCTTGTGCCCCAGGATGTTGCCGTCCTCCTTGAAGTCGATG
CCCTTCAGCTCGATGCGGTTCACCAGGGTGTCGCCCTCGAACTTCACCTCGGCGCGGGTCTTGTAGTTGC
CGTCGTCCTTGAAGAAGATGGTGCGCTCCTGGATGTAGCCTTCGGGCATGGCGGACTTGAAGAAGTCGTG
CTGCTTCATGTGGTCGGGGTAGCGGCTGAAGCACTGCACGCCGTAGGTCAGGGTGGTCACGAGGGTGGGC
CAGGGCACGGGCAGCTTGCCGGTGGTGCAGATGAACTTCAGGGTCAGCTTGCCGTAGGTGGCATCGCCCT
CACCCTCGCCGGACACGCTGAACTTGTGGCCGTTTACGTCGCCGTCCAGCTCGACCAGGATGGGCACCAC
CCCGGTGAACAGCTCCTCGCCCTTGCTCACCATGCTCCCTCCGGTACCGCCCTTGTACAGCTCGTCCATG
CCGAGAGTGATCCCGGCGGCGGTCACGAACTCCAGCAGGACCATGTGATCGCGCTTCTCGTTGGGGTCTT
TCGAAAGTTTGGACTCCACGCTCAGGTAGTGGTTGTCGGGCAGCAGCACGGGGCCGTCGCCGATGGGGGT
GTTCTGCTGGTAGTGGTAGGCGAGCTGCACGCCGCCGTCCTCGATGTTGTGGCGGATGTGGAAGTTCGCC
TTGATGCCGTTCTTCTGCTTGTCGGCCTTGATATAGACGTTGATCTTCAGGCCCATCAGGCGGCCGATGA
TCTTCACGGCGGTGGCCACCTCCTTGAAGGTCTTCTTGCGACGCGTGTGATGATGGTGATGATGCATGAT
GTCCAAACCGGCCAACTTCAATGCCAGTTCGTTCAGGTTACCCATGGTGGCGGATCCTAGTATAACTTCG
TATAGGATACTTTATACGAAGTTATCATTGGGATTCTTCCTATTTTGATCCAAGCATCACCATCGACCCT
CTAGTCCAGATCTCACCATCGACCCATAACTTCGTATAGCATACATTATACGAAGTTATGTCCCTCGAAG
AGGTTCGAATTCGATATCAAGCTTATCGATAATCAACCTCTGGATTACAAAATTTGTGAAAGATTGACTG
GTATTCTTAACTATGTTGCTCCTTTTACGCTATGTGGATACGCTGCTTTAATGCCTTTGTATCATGCTAT
TGCTTCCCGTATGGCTTTCATTTTCTCCTCCTTGTATAAATCCTGGTTGCTGTCTCTTTATGAGGAGTTG
TGGCCCGTTGTCAGGCAACGTGGCGTGGTGTGCACTGTGTTTGCTGACGCAACCCCCACTGGTTGGGGCA
TTGCCACCACCTGTCAGCTCCTTTCCGGGACTTTCGCTTTCCCCCTCCCTATTGCCACGGCGGAACTCAT
CGCCGCCTGCCTTGCCCGCTGCTGGACAGGGGCTCGGCTGTTGGGCACTGACAATTCCGTGGTGTTGTCG
GGGAAATCATCGTCCTTTCCTTGGCTGCTCGCCTGTGTTGCCACCTGGATTCTGCGCGGGACGTCCTTCT
GCTACGTCCCTTCGGCCCTCAATCCAGCGGACCTTCCTTCCCGCGGCCTGCTGCCGGCTCTGCGGCCTCT
TCCGCGTCTTCGCCTTCGCCCTCAGACGAGTCGGATCTCCCTTTGGGCCGCCTCCCCGCATCGATACCGT
CGACCCGGGCGGCCGCTTCGAGCAGACATGATAAGATACATTGATGAGTTTGGACAAACCACAACTAGAA
TGCAGTGAAAAAAATGCTTTATTTGTGAAATTTGTGATGCTATTGCTTTATTTGTAACCATTATAAGCTG
CAATAAACAAGTTAACAACAACAATTGCATTCATTTTATGTTTCAGGTTCAGGGGGAGATGTGGGAGGTT
TTTTAAAGCAAGTAAAACCTCTACAAATGTGGTAAAATCGATAAGGATCTTCCTAGAGCATGGCTACGTA
GATAAGTAGCATGGCGGGTTAATCATTAACTACAAGGAACCCCTAGTGATGGAGTTGGCCACTCCCTCTC
TGCGCGCTCGCTCGCTCACTGAGGCCGGGCGACCAAAGGTCGCCCGACGCCCGGGCTTTGCCCGGGCGGC
CTCAGTGAGCGAGCGAGCGCGCAGCTGCATTAATGAATCGGCCAACGCGCGGGGAGAGGCGGTTTGCGTA
TTGGGCGCTCTTCCGCTTCCTCGCTCACTGACTCGCTGCGCTCGGTCGTTCGGCTGCGGCGAGCGGTATC
AGCTCACTCAAAGGCGGTAATACGGTTATCCACAGAATCAGGGGATAACGCAGGAAAGAACATGTGAGCA
AAAGGCCAGCAAAAGGCCAGGAACCGTAAAAAGGCCGCGTTGCTGGCGTTTTTCCATAGGCTCCGCCCCC
CTGACGAGCATCACAAAAATCGACGCTCAAGTCAGAGGTGGCGAAACCCGACAGGACTATAAAGATACCA
GGCGTTTCCCCCTGGAAGCTCCCTCGTGCGCTCTCCTGTTCCGACCCTGCCGCTTACCGGATACCTGTCC
GCCTTTCTCCCTTCGGGAAGCGTGGCGCTTTCTCATAGCTCACGCTGTAGGTATCTCAGTTCGGTGTAGG
TCGTTCGCTCCAAGCTGGGCTGTGTGCACGAACCCCCCGTTCAGCCCGACCGCTGCGCCTTATCCGGTAA
CTATCGTCTTGAGTCCAACCCGGTAAGACACGACTTATCGCCACTGGCAGCAGCCACTGGTAACAGGATT
AGCAGAGCGAGGTATGTAGGCGGTGCTACAGAGTTCTTGAAGTGGTGGCCTAACTACGGCTACACTAGAA
GAACAGTATTTGGTATCTGCGCTCTGCTGAAGCCAGTTACCTTCGGAAAAAGAGTTGGTAGCTCTTGATC
CGGCAAACAAACCACCGCTGGTAGCGGTGGTTTTTTTGTTTGCAAGCAGCAGATTACGCGCAGAAAAAAA
GGATCTCAAGAAGATCCTTTGATCTTTTCTACGGGGTCTGACGCTCAGTGGAACGAAAACTCACGTTAAG
GGATTTTGGTCATGAGATTATCAAAAAGGATCTTCACCTAGATCCTTTTAAATTAAAAATGAAGTTTTAA
ATCAATCTAAAGTATATATGAGTAAACTTGGTCTGACAGTTACCAATGCTTAATCAGTGAGGCACCTATC
TCAGCGATCTGTCTATTTCGTTCATCCATAGTTGCCTGACTCCCCGTCGTGTAGATAACTACGATACGGG
AGGGCTTACCATCTGGCCCCAGTGCTGCAATGATACCGCGAGACCCACGCTCACCGGCTCCAGATTTATC
AGCAATAAACCAGCCAGCCGGAAGGGCCGAGCGCAGAAGTGGTCCTGCAACTTTATCCGCCTCCATCCAG
TCTATTAATTGTTGCCGGGAAGCTAGAGTAAGTAGTTCGCCAGTTAATAGTTTGCGCAACGTTGTTGCCA
TTGCTACAGGCATCGTGGTGTCACGCTCGTCGTTTGGTATGGCTTCATTCAGCTCCGGTTCCCAACGATC
AAGGCGAGTTACATGATCCCCCATGTTGTGCAAAAAAGCGGTTAGCTCCTTCGGTCCTCCGATCGTTGTC
AGAAGTAAGTTGGCCGCAGTGTTATCACTCATGGTTATGGCAGCACTGCATAATTCTCTTACTGTCATGC
CATCCGTAAGATGCTTTTCTGTGACTGGTGAGTACTCAACCAAGTCATTCTGAGAATAGTGTATGCGGCG
ACCGAGTTGCTCTTGCCCGGCGTCAATACGGGATAATACCGCGCCACATAGCAGAACTTTAAAAGTGCTC
ATCATTGGAAAACGTTCTTCGGGGCGAAAACTCTCAAGGATCTTACCGCTGTTGAGATCCAGTTCGATGT
AACCCACTCGTGCACCCAACTGATCTTCAGCATCTTTTACTTTCACCAGCGTTTCTGGGTGAGCAAAAAC
AGGAAGGCAAAATGCCGCAAAAAAGGGAATAAGGGCGACACGGAAATGTTGAATACTCATACTCTTCCTT
TTTCAATATTATTGAAGCATTTATCAGGGTTATTGTCTCATGAGCGGATACATATTTGAATGTATTTAGA
AAAATAAACAAATAGGGGTTCCGCGCACATTTCCCCGAAAAGTGCCACCTAAATTGTAAGCGTTAATATT
TTGTTAAAATTCGCGTTAAATTTTTGTTAAATCAGCTCATTTTTTAACCAATAGGCCGAAATCGGCAAAA
TCCCTTATAAATCAAAAGAATAGACCGAGATAGGGT
[37 nt withheld, positions 5987-6023]
AAAGAACGTGGACTCCAACGTCAAAGG
[49 nt withheld, positions 6051-6099]
T
[91 nt withheld, positions 6101-6191]
G
[124 nt withheld, positions 6193-6316]
CCCATTCGCCATTCAGGCTGCGCAACT
Features (pLannotate 1.2.2; 22 found; start..end, strand, type, name):
     42..174     -  repeat_region  AAV2 ITR (fragment): inverted terminal repeat of adeno-associated virus serotype 2 inverted
    235..483     +  enhancer       CMV enhancer (fragment): human cytomegalovirus immediate early enhancer
    485..762     +  promoter       chicken β-actin promoter: No description available
    763..898     +  intron         hybrid intron (fragment): hybrid between chicken β-actin (CBA) and minute virus of mice (MMV) introns (Gray et al., 2011)
    987..1117    +  intron         chimeric intron (fragment): chimera between introns from chicken β-actin and rabbit β-globin
   1115..1180    +  CDS            HBB (fragment): HBB_LEPEU - Experimental evidence at protein level: Swiss-Prot protein existence level 1. Involved in oxygen transport from the lung to the various peripheral tissues. From Lepus europaeus (European hare).
   1179..1212    -  protein_bind   lox2272: Cre-mediated recombination occurs in the 8-bp core sequence (GGATACTT). lox2272 sites are compatible with each other, but incompatible with loxP or loxN sites (Lee and Saito, 1988). Cre recombinase
   1275..1308    -  protein_bind   loxP: Cre-mediated recombination occurs in the 8-bp core sequence (GCATACAT). Cre recombinase
   1319..2491    -  CDS            GCaMP6s (fragment): improved fluorescent protein-based calcium sensor (Chen et al., 2013)
   2652..2685    +  protein_bind   lox2272: Cre-mediated recombination occurs in the 8-bp core sequence (GGATACTT). lox2272 sites are compatible with each other, but incompatible with loxP or loxN sites (Lee and Saito, 1988). Cre recombinase
   2756..2789    +  protein_bind   loxP: Cre-mediated recombination occurs in the 8-bp core sequence (GCATACAT). Cre recombinase
   2807..2831    +  misc_feature   MCS (fragment): pBluescript multiple cloning site
   2831..3419    +  misc_feature   WPRE: woodchuck hepatitis virus posttranscriptional regulatory element
   3462..3583    -  polyA_signal   SV40 poly(A) signal: SV40 polyadenylation signal
   3606..3674    -  CDS            large T antigen (fragment): large T antigen from SV40 (simian virus 40)
   3745..3878    +  repeat_region  AAV2 ITR: inverted terminal repeat of adeno-associated virus serotype 2 inverted
   3872..3928    -  CDS            lacI (fragment): lac repressor; lacI; The lac repressor binds to the lac operator to inhibit transcription in E. coli. This inhibition can be relieved by adding lactose or isopropyl-β-D-thiogalactopyranoside (IPTG).
   4111..4699    -  rep_origin     ori: high-copy-number ColE1/pMB1/pBR322/pUC origin of replication
   4870..5730    -  CDS            AmpR: β-lactamase; bla; confers resistance to ampicillin, carbenicillin, and related antibiotics
   5731..5835    -  promoter       AmpR promoter: bla
   5888..6316    -  rep_origin     f1 ori (sequence partly withheld): f1 bacteriophage origin of replication; arrow indicates direction of (+) strand synthesis
   6321..47      -  CDS            lacZα (fragment) (across the origin): LacZα fragment of β-galactosidase; lacZ fragment
