[The description below was written by a language model from this plasmid's Addgene catalogue record and pLannotate feature annotations shown in this document.]
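Description:
AAV-CAG-FLEX-NES-jGCaMP8m-WPRE is an adeno-associated virus transfer plasmid for Cre-dependent mammalian expression of the genetically encoded calcium indicator jGCaMP8m. The expression cassette sits between two AAV2 inverted terminal repeats, which allow the intervening DNA to be packaged into recombinant AAV particles. The bacterial backbone carries a ColE1/pUC-type origin, an ampicillin resistance gene with its own promoter, and an f1 phage origin. Although the annotated origin is of the high-copy class, the catalogue lists the plasmid as low copy and names a recombination-deficient host strain, consistent with the usual concern for keeping ITRs intact.

Transcription is driven by the CAG promoter, annotated here as its parts: CMV enhancer, chicken β-actin promoter and chimeric β-actin/β-globin intron sequence. Downstream lies a FLEX (double-inverted) switch: the synthetic 1317 bp NES-jGCaMP8m insert is on the reverse strand relative to the promoter and is flanked by pairs of lox2272 and loxP sites in opposing orientations. Without Cre, only antisense transcript is made. Cre recombination between compatible sites inverts the coding sequence into the sense orientation and then excises one site of each pair, locking it in place. The annotation tool labels the sensor as a GCaMP6s fragment, reflecting homology within the GCaMP family rather than a different insert. An N-terminal nuclear export signal with a 6xHis tag keeps the sensor cytosolic. A WPRE enhances transcript stability and expression, and an SV40 polyadenylation signal terminates the message. The construct is intended for AAV-mediated calcium imaging restricted to Cre-expressing cell populations.
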