Addgene plasmid #186045: AAV-CAG-FLEX-NES-jGCaMP8m-WPRE
Purpose: AAV-mediated cytosolic expression of jGCaMP8m under the CAG promoter, Cre-dependent expression
Depositing lab: Loren Looger. Depositing organization: HHMI, Janelia Research Campus.
Backbone
  Vector backbone: AAV
  Vector type: Mammalian Expression, AAV
Growth in bacteria
  Bacterial resistance: Ampicillin, 100 μg/mL
  Growth temperature: 30°C
  Growth strain: NEB Stable
  Copy number: Low Copy
Gene/Insert
  Gene/Insert name: NES-jGCaMP8m
  Species: Synthetic
  Insert size (bp): 1317
  Promoter: CAG
  Tag / fusion protein: NES-6xHis (N terminal on insert)
  Cloning method: Gibson Cloning
Terms and licenses: Academic/Nonprofit Terms; Industry Terms: Not Available to Industry
How to cite: AAV-CAG-FLEX-NES-jGCaMP8m-WPRE was a gift from Loren Looger (Addgene plasmid # 186045 ; http://n2t.net/addgene:186045 ; RRID:Addgene_186045)
